>Addgene plasmid #36915 | pJJH1320 | depositor full sequence | sequence record 46151 | pJJH1320 sequence 5232 bps
TCAGACATTGCCGTCACTGCGTCTTTTACTGGCTCTTCTCGCTAACCAAACCGGTAACCCCGCTTATTAA
AAGCATTCTGTAACAAAGCGGGACCAAAGCCATGACAAAAACGCGTAACAAAAGTGTCTATAATCACGGC
AGAAAAGTCCACATTGATTATTTGCACGGCGTCACACTTTGCTATGCCATAGCATTTTTATCCATAAGAT
TAGCGGATCCTACCTGACGCTTTTTATCGCAACTCTCTACTGTTTCTCCATACCCGTTTTTTTGGGCTAG
CAGGAGGAATTCACCATGGTACCCGGGGATCCTCTAGAGTCGACCTGCAGATCTATGTCCAATTTACTGA
CCGTACACCAAAATTTGCCTGCATTACCGGTCGATGCAACGAGTGATGAGGTTCGCAAGAACCTGATGGA
CATGTTCAGGGATCGCCAGGCGTTTTCTGAGCATACCTGGAAAATGCTTCTGTCCGTTTGCCGGTCGTGG
GCGGCATGGTGCAAGTTGAATAACCGGAAATGGTTTCCCGCAGAACCTGAAGATGTTCGCGATTATCTTC
TATATCTTCAGGCGCGCGGTCTGGCAGTAAAAACTATCCAGCAACATTTGGGCCAGCTAAACATGCTTCA
TCGTCGGTCCGGGCTGCCACGACCAAGTGACAGCAATGCTGTTTCACTGGTTATGCGGCGGATCCGAAAA
GAAAACGTTGATGCCGGTGAACGTGCAAAACAGGCTCTAGCGTTCGAACGCACTGATTTCGACCAGGTTC
GTTCACTCATGGAAAATAGCGATCGCTGCCAGGATATACGTAATCTGGCATTTCTGGGGATTGCTTATAA
CACCCTGTTACGTATAGCCGAAATTGCCAGGATCAGGGTTAAAGATATCTCACGTACTGACGGTGGGAGA
ATGTTAATCCATATTGGCAGAACGAAAACGCTGGTTAGCACCGCAGGTGTAGAGAAGGCACTTAGCCTGG
GGGTAACTAAACTGGTCGAGCGATGGATTTCCGTCTCTGGTGTAGCTGATGATCCGAATAACTACCTGTT
TTGCCGGGTCAGAAAAAATGGTGTTGCCGCGCCATCTGCCACCAGCCAGCTATCAACTCGCGCCCTGGAA
GGGATTTTTGAAGCAACTCATCGATTGATTTACGGCGCTAAGGATGACTCTGGTCAGAGATACCTGGCCT
GGTCTGGACACAGTGCCCGTGTCGGAGCCGCGCGAGATATGGCCCGCGCTGGAGTTTCAATACCGGAGAT
CATGCAAGCTGGTGGCTGGACCAATGTAAATATTGTCATGAACTATATCCGTAACCTGGATAGTGAAACA
GGGGCAATGGTGCGCCTGCTGGAAGATGGCGATTAGCCATTAACGCGTAAATGATTGCTATAATTATTTG
ATATTTATGGTGACATATGAGAAAGGATTTCAACATCGACGGAAAATATGTAGTGCTGTCTGTAAGCACT
AATATTCAGTCGCCAGCCGTCATTGTCACTGTAAAGCTGAGCGATAGAATGCCTGATATTGACTCAATAT
CCGTTGCGTTTCCTGTCAAAAGTATGCGTAGTGCTGAACATTTCGTGATGAATGCCACCGAGGAAGAAGC
ACGGCGCGGTTTTGCNTAAAGTGATGTCTGAGTTTGGCGAACTCTTGGGTAAGGTTGGAATTGTCGACCT
CGAGTCATGTAATTAGTTATGTCACGCTTACATTCACGCCCTCCCCCCACATCCGCTCTAACCGAAAAGG
AAGGAGTTAGACAACCTGAAGTCTAGGTCCCTATTTATTTTTTTATAGTTATGTTAGTATTAAGAACGTT
ATTTATATTTCAAATTTTTCTTTTTTTTCTGTACAGACGCGTGTACGCATGTAACATTATACTGAAAACC
TTGCTTGAGAAGGTTTTGGGACGCTCGAAGCTTGGCGTAATCATGGTCATAGCTGTTTCCTGTGTGAAAT
TGTTATCCGCTCACAATTCCACACAACATACGAGCCGGAAGCATAAAGTGTAAAGCCTGGGGTGCCTAAT
GAGTGAGCTAACTCACATTAATTGCGTTGCGCTCACTGCCCGCTTTCCAGTCGGGAAACCTGTCGTGCCA
GCTGCATTAATGAATCGGCCAACGCGCGGGGAGAGGCGGTTTGCGTATTGGGCGCTAGCGGAGTGTATAC
TGGCTTACTATGTTGGCACTGATGAGGGTGTCAGTGAAGTGCTTCATGTGGCAGGAGAAAAAAGGCTGCA
CCGGTGCGTCAGCAGAATATGTGATACAGGATATATTCCGCTTCCTCGCTCACTGACTCGCTACGCTCGG
TCGTTCGACTGCGGCGAGCGGAAATGGCTTACGAACGGGGCGGAGATTTCCTGGAAGATGCCAGGAAGAT
ACTTAACAGGGAAGTGAGAGGGCCGCGGCAAAGCCGTTTTTCCATAGGCTCCGCCCCCCTGACAAGCATC
ACGAAATCTGACGCTCAAATCAGTGGTGGCGAAACCCGACAGGACTATAAAGATACCAGGCGTTTCCCCT
GGCGGCTCCCTCGTGCGCTCTCCTGTTCCTGCCTTTCGGTTTACCGGTGTCATTCCGCTGTTATGGCCGC
GTTTGTCTCATTCCACGCCTGACACTCAGTTCCGGGTAGGCAGTTCGCTCCAAGCTGGACTGTATGCACG
AACCCCCCGTTCAGTCCGACCGCTGCGCCTTATCCGGTAACTATCGTCTTGAGTCCAACCCGGAAAGACA
TGCAAAAGCACCACTGGCAGCAGCCACTGGTAATTGATTTAGAGGAGTTAGTCTTGAAGTCATGCGCCGG
TTAAGGCTAAACTGAAAGGACAAGTTTTGGTGACTGCGCTCCTCCAAGCCAGTTACCTCGGTTCAAAGAG
TTGGTAGCTCAGAGAACCTTCGAAAAACCGCCCTGCAAGGCGGTTTTTTCGTTTTCAGAGCAAGAGATTA
CGCGCAGACCAAAACGATCTCAAGAAGATCATCTTATTAATCAGATAAAATATTTCTAGGCACCAATAAC
TGCCTTAAAAAAATTACGCCCCGCCCTGCCACTCATCGCAGTACTGTTGTAATTCATTAAGCATTCTGCC
GACATGGAAGCCATCACAGACGGCATGATGAACCTGAATCGCCAGCGGCATCAGCACCTTGTCGCCTTGC
GTATAATATTTGCCCATGGTGAAAACGGGGGCGAAGAAGTTGTCCATATTGGCCACGTTTAAATCAAAAC
TGGTGAAACTCACCCAGGGATTGGCTGAGACGAAAAACATATTCTCAATAAACCCTTTAGGGAAATAGGC
CAGGTTTTCACCGTAACACGCCACATCTTGCGAATATATGTGTAGAAACTGCCGGAAATCGTCGTGGTAT
TCACTCCAGAGCGATGAAAACGTTTCAGTTTGCTCATGGAAAACGGTGTAACAAGGGTGAACACTATCCC
ATATCACCAGCTCACCGTCTTTCATTGCCATACGGAATTACGGATGAGCATTCATCAGGCGGGCAAGAAT
GTGAATAAAGGCCGGATAAAACTTGTGCTTATTTTTCTTTACGGTCTTTAAAAAGGCCGTAATATCCAGC
TGAACGGTCTGGTTATAGGTACATTGAGCAACTGACTGAAATGCCTCAAAATGTTCTTTACGATGCCATT
GGGATATATCAACGGTGGTATATCCAGTGATTTTTTTCTCCATTTTAGCTTCCTTAGCTCCTGAAAATCT
CGATAACTCAAAAAATACGCCCGGTAGTGATCTTATTTCATTATGGTGAAAGTTGGAACCTCTTACGTGC
CGATCAACGTCTCATTTTCGCCAAAAGTTGGCCCAGGGCTTCCCGGTATCAACAGGGACACCAGGATTTA
TTTATTCTGCGAAGTGATCTTCCGTCACAGGTATTTATTCGGCGCAAAGTGCGTCGGGTGATGCTGCCAA
CTTACTGATTTAGTGTATGATGGTGTTTTTGAGGTGCTCCAGTGGCTTCTGTTTCTATCAGCTGTCCCTC
CTGTTCAGCTACTGACGGGGTGGTGCGTAACGGCAAAAGCACCGCCGGACATCAGCGCCATTCGCCATTC
AGGCTGCGCAACTGTTGGGAAGGGCGATCGGTGCGGGCCTCTTCGCTATTACGCCAGCTGGCGAAAGGGG
GATGTGCTGCAAGGCGATTAAGTTGGGTAACGCCAGGGTTTTCCCAGTCACGACGTTGTAAAACGACGGC
CAGTCTCGAGACCTGCATAATGTGCCTGTCAAATGGACGAAGCAGGGATTCTGCAAACCCTATGCTACTC
CGTCAAGCCGTCAATTGTCTGATTCGTTACCAATTATGACAACTTGACGGCTACATCATTCACTTTTTCT
TCACAACCGGCACGGAACTCGCTCGGGCTGGCCCCGGTGCATTTTTTAAATACCCGCGAGAAATAGAGTT
GATCGTCAAAACCAACATTGCGACCGACGGTGGCGATAGGCATCCGGGTGGTGCTCAAAAGCAGCTTCGC
CTGGCTGATACGTTGGTCCTCGCGCCAGCTTAAGACGCTAATCCCTAACTGCTGGCGGAAAAGATGTGAC
AGACGCGACGGCGACAAGCAAACATGCTGTGCGACGCTGGCGATATCAAAATTGCTGTCTGCCAGGTGAT
CGCTGATGTACTGACAAGCCTCGCGTACCCGATTATCCATCGGTGGATGGAGCGACTCGTTAATCGCTTC
CATGCGCCGCAGTAACAATTGCTCAAGCAGATTTATCGCCAGCAGCTCCGAATAGCGCCCTTCCCCTTGC
CCGGCGTTAATGATTTGCCCAAACAGGTCGCTGAAATGCGGCTGGTGCGCTTCATCCGGGCGAAAGAACC
CCGTATTGGCAAATATTGACGGCCAGTTAAGCCATTCATGCCAGTAGGCGCGCGGACGAAAGTAAACCCA
CTGGTGATACCATTCGCGAGCCTCCGGATGACGACCGTAGTGATGAATCTCTCCTGGCGGGAACAGCAAA
ATATCACCCGGTCGGCAAACAAATTCTCGTCCCTGATTTTTCACCACCCCCTGACCGCGAATGGTGAGAT
TGAGAATATAACCTTTCATTCCCAGCGGTCGGTCGATAAAAAAATCGAGATAACCGTTGGCCTCAATCGG
CGTTAAACCCGCCACCAGATGGGCATTAAACGAGTATCCCGGCAGCAGGGGATCATTTTGCGCTTCAGCC
ATACTTTTCATACTCCCGCCATTCAGAGAAGAAACCAATTGTCCATATTGCA
Features (pLannotate 1.2.2; 16 found; start..end, strand, type, name):
    298..330     +  misc_feature   MCS (fragment): pUC18/19 multiple cloning site
    335..1366    +  CDS            Cre: site-specific recombinase Cre is a site-specific recombinase from bacteriophage P1. Recombination occurs at loxP sequences.
   1731..1920    +  terminator     CYC1 terminator: S. cerevisiae CYC1; transcription terminator for CYC1
   1960..1976    -  protein_bind   lac operator: The lac repressor binds to the lac operator to inhibit transcription in E. coli. This inhibition can be relieved by adding lactose or isopropyl-β-D-thiogalactopyranoside (IPTG). lac repressor encoded by lacI
   1984..2014    -  promoter       lac promoter: promoter for the E. coli lac operon
   2029..2050    -  protein_bind   CAP binding site: CAP binding activates transcription in the presence of cAMP. E. coli catabolite activator protein
   2063..2155    -  CDS            lacI (fragment): lac repressor; lacI; The lac repressor binds to the lac operator to inhibit transcription in E. coli. This inhibition can be relieved by adding lactose or isopropyl-β-D-thiogalactopyranoside (IPTG).
   2156..2177    +  misc_feature   bom (fragment): basis of mobility region from pBR322
   2276..2331    -  rep_origin     RSF ori (fragment): Plasmids containing the RSF 1030 origin of replication can be propagated in E. coli cells that contain additional plasmids with compatible origins.
   2419..2963    -  rep_origin     p15A ori: Plasmids containing the medium-copy-number p15A origin of replication can be propagated in E. coli cells that contain a second plasmid with the ColE1 origin.
   3024..3683    -  CDS            CmR: chloramphenicol acetyltransferase; cat; confers resistance to chloramphenicol
   3684..3786    -  promoter       cat promoter: promoter of the E. coli cat gene encoding chloramphenicol acetyltransferase
   3907..4048    +  mobile_element IS1 (fragment): prokaryotic transposable element IS1
   4051..4204    -  CDS            lacZα (fragment): LacZα fragment of β-galactosidase; lacZ fragment
   4304..5182    -  CDS            araC: L-arabinose regulatory protein; araC
   5209..261     +  promoter       araBAD promoter (across the origin): araBAD; promoter of the L-arabinose operon of E. coli; the araC regulatory gene is transcribed in the opposite direction (Guzman et al., 1995)
