[The description below was written by a language model from this plasmid's Addgene catalogue record and pLannotate feature annotations shown in this document.]
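Description:
pJJH1320 is a bacterial expression plasmid built on the pSU19 backbone that supplies bacteriophage P1 Cre recombinase in E. coli. It replicates from the p15A origin, which is listed as low copy in the catalogue entry and is compatible with ColE1-type plasmids, so it can coexist in the same cell with a second, more conventional vector. Selection is by chloramphenicol, conferred by the cat gene (chloramphenicol acetyltransferase) under its own promoter. The total size is 5,232 bp.

The payload is the Cre coding sequence placed directly downstream of the araBAD promoter, with the divergently transcribed araC regulator gene alongside it. This is the standard arabinose-inducible arrangement: AraC represses the promoter in the absence of L-arabinose and activates it when the sugar is present, giving controllable Cre production. A yeast CYC1 terminator lies downstream of Cre, probably carried over from an earlier yeast construct, as it has no expected role in bacteria. The annotated remnants of the pUC-type cloning region (a partial multiple cloning site, lac promoter and operator, CAP binding site, lacZα and lacI fragments), along with short IS1, bom and RSF ori fragments, appear to be backbone leftovers rather than functional parts of the design.

The record does not state the plasmid's purpose explicitly. The associated publication describes mammalian/yeast/bacterial shuttle vectors for lentivirus- and Sindbis virus-based infection of neurons. An inducible Cre helper on a compatible origin would fit Cre-mediated recombination at loxP sites on a co-resident plasmid in E. coli, for example to excise or rearrange loxP-flanked segments. That use is an inference from the parts present.
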