Addgene plasmid #36915: pJJH1320
Depositing lab: Jürgen Heinisch. Depositing organization: Universitaet Osnabrueck. Publication: Triple mammalian/yeast/bacterial shuttle vectors for single and combined Lentivirus- and Sindbis virus-mediated infections of neurons. Bakota L, Brandt R, Heinisch JJ. Mol Genet Genomics. 2012 Apr;287(4):313-24. Epub 2012 Feb 12. 10.1007/s00438-012-0680-1 PubMed 22327349.
Backbone
  Vector backbone: pSU19
  Backbone size w/o insert (bp): 2338
  Total vector size (bp): 5232
  Vector type: Bacterial Expression
Growth in bacteria
  Bacterial resistance: Chloramphenicol, 25 μg/mL
  Growth temperature: 37°C
  Growth strain: DH5alpha
  Copy number: Low Copy
Gene/Insert
  Gene/Insert name: Cre recombinase
  Species: bacteriophage P1
  Insert size (bp): 1031
Terms and licenses: Academic/Nonprofit Terms; Industry Terms: Not Available to Industry
How to cite: pJJH1320 was a gift from Jürgen Heinisch (Addgene plasmid # 36915 ; http://n2t.net/addgene:36915 ; RRID:Addgene_36915)
