>Addgene plasmid #36915 | pJJH1320 | addgene partial sequence | sequence record 47706 | pBAD-Fwd
CTGTTTCTCCATACCCGTTTTTTTGGGCTAGCAGGAGGAATTCACCATGGTACCCGGGGATCCTCTAGAG
TCGACCTGCAGATCTATGTCCAATTTACTGACCGTACACCAAAATTTGCCTGCATTACCGGTCGATGCAA
CGAGTGATGAGGTTCGCAAGAACCTGATGGACATGTTCAGGGATCGCCAGGCGTTTTCTGAGCATACCTG
GAAAATGCTTCTGTCCGTTTGCCGGTCGTGGGCGGCATGGTGCAAGTTGAATAACCGGAAATGGTTTCCC
GCAGAACCTGAAGATGTTCGCGATTATCTTCTATATCTTCAGGCGCGCGGTCTGGCAGTAAAAACTATCC
AGCAACATTTGGGCCAGCTAAACATGCTTCATCGTCGGTCCGGGCTGCCACGACCAAGTGACAGCAATGC
TGTTTCACTGGTTATGCGGCGGATCCGAAAAGAAAACGTTGATGCCGGTGAACGTGCAAAACAGGCTCTA
GCGTTCGAACGCACTGATTTCGACCAGGTTCGTTCACTCATGGAAAATAGCGATCGCTGCCAGGATATAC
GTAATCTGGCATTTCTGGGGATTGCTTATAACACCCTGTTACGTATAGCCGAAATTGCCAGGATCAGGGT
TAAAGATATCTCACGTACTGACGGTGGGAGAATGTTAATCCATATTGGCAGAACGAAAACGCTGGTTAGC
ACCGCAGGTGTAGAGAAGGCACTTAGCCTGGGGGTAACTAAACTGGTCGAGCGATGGATTTCCGTCTCTG
GTGTAGCTGATGATCCGAATAACTACCTGTTTTGCCGGGTCAGAAAAAATGGTGTTGCCGCGCCATCTGC
C
